>Addgene plasmid #108195 | pET28b+R3(R112C/T180C) | addgene full sequence | sequence record 208598 | Addgene NGS Result
TAATACGACTCACTATAGGGGAATTGTGAGCGGATAACAATTCCCCTCTAGAAATAATTTTGTTTAACTT
TAAGAAGGAGATATACCATGGGCAGCAGCCATCATCATCATCATCACAGCAGCGGCCTGGTGCCGCGCGG
CAGCCATATGAACGCAAACGACAACGTGGTCATCGTCGGTACCGGACTGGCTGGCGTTGAGGTCGCCTTC
GGCCTGCGCGCCAGCGGCTGGGAAGGCAATATCCGGTTGGTGGGGGATGCGACGGTAATTCCCCATCACC
TACCACCGCTATCCAAAGCTTACTTGGCCGGCAAAGCCACAGCGGAAAGCCTGTACCTGAGAACCCCAGA
TGCCTATGCAGCGCAGAACATCCAACTACTCGGAGGCACACAGGTAACGGCTATCAACCGCGACCGACAG
CAAGTAATCCTATCGGATGGCCGGGCACTGGATTACGACCGGCTGGTATTGGCTACCGGAGGGCGTCCAA
GACCCCTACCGGTGGCCAGTGGCGCAGTTGGAAAGGCGAACAACTTTCGATACCTGCGCACACTGGAGGA
CGCCGAGTGCATTCGCCGGCAGCTGATTGCGGATAACCGTCTGGTGGTGATTGGTGGCGGCTACATTGGC
CTTGAAGTGGCTGCCACCGCCATCAAGGCGAACATGCACGTCACCCTGCTTGATACGGCAGCCCGGGTTC
TGGAGCGGGTTACCGCCCCGCCGGTATCGGCCTTTTACGAGCACCTACACCGCGAAGCCGGCGTTGACAT
ACGAACCGGCACGCAGGTGTGCGGGTTCGAGATGTCGACCGACCAACAGAAGGTTACCGCCGTCCTCTGC
GAGGACGGCACAAGGCTGCCAGCGGATCTGGTAATCGCCGGGATTGGCCTGATACCAAACTGCGAGTTGG
CCAGTGCGGCCGGCCTGCAGGTTGATAACGGCATCGTGATCAACGAACACATGCAGACCTCTGATCCCTT
GATCATGGCCGTCGGCGACTGTGCCCGATTTCACAGTCAGCTCTATGACCGCTGGGTGCGTATCGAATCG
GTGCCCAATGCCTTGGAGCAGGCACGAAAGATCGCCGCCATCCTCTGTGGCAAGGTGCCACGCGATGAGG
CGGCGCCCTGGTTCTGGTCCGATCAGTATGAGATCGGATTGAAGATGGTCGGACTGTCCGAAGGGTACGA
CCGGATCATTGTCCGCGGCTCTTTGGCGCAACCCGACTTCAGCGTTTTCTACCTGCAGGGAGACCGGGTA
TTGGCGGTCGATACAGTGAACCGTCCAGTGGAGTTCAACCAGTCAAAACAAATAATCACGGATCGTTTGC
CGGTTGAACCAAACCTACTCGGTGACGAAAGCGTGCCGTTAAAGGAAATCATCGCCGCCGCCAAAGCTGA
ACTGAGTAGTGCCGGTGGAGGCGGCTCTGGTGGCGGAGGTAGCCATATGATCTACCTGAAATCTTTCGAA
CGTAACATCCGCCTGATCAATATGAAAGTGGTTTACGATGATGTTCGTGTGCTGAAAGATATTATCCAGG
CGCTGGCCCGCCTGGTTGATGAAGCCGTGCTGAAATTCAAACAGGATAGCGTTGAACTGGTGGCACTGGA
TCGTGCGCATATTAGCCTGATCTCTGTTAACCTGCCGCGCGAAATGTTCAAAGAATACGATGTGAACGAT
GAATTTAAATTCGGTTTCAACACCCAGTACCTGATGAAAATCCTGAAAGTTGCAAAACGTAAAGAAGCCA
TTGAAATCGCAAGTGAAAGCCCGGATAGTGTGATTATCAACATTATCGGCAGCACCAATCGTGAATTTAA
CGTTTGCAATCTGGAAGTGTCTGAACAGGAAATTCCGGAAATCAACCTGCAGTTCGATATTAGTGCGACG
ATCAGCTCTGATGGTTTTAAAAGTGCCATCAGCGAAGTTTCTACCGTGACGGATAATGTGGTTGTGGAAG
GTCACGAAGATCGCATTCTGATCAAAGCAGAAGGCGAAAGCGAAGTTGAAGTGGAATTTTCTAAAGATTG
CGGCGGTCTGCAGGATCTGGAATTTAGTAAAGAAAGCAAAAATTCTTACAGTGCGGAATACCTGGATGAT
GTTCTGTCTCTGACGAAACTGAGTGATTACGTGAAAATCAGCTTCGGCAACCAGAAACCGCTGCAGCTGT
TTTTCAATATGGAAGGCGGTGGCAAAGTTACGTACCTGCTGGCGCCGAAAGTGTAAGGATCCGAATTCGA
GCTCCGTCGACAAGCTTGCGGCCGCACTCGAGCACCACCACCACCACCACTGAGATCCGGCTGCTAACAA
AGCCCGAAAGGAAGCTGAGTTGGCTGCTGCCACCGCTGAGCAATAACTAGCATAACCCCTTGGGGCCTCT
AAACGGGTCTTGAGGGGTTTTTTGCTGAAAGGAGGAACTATATCCGGATTGGCGAATGGG
[124 nt withheld, positions 2441-2564]
C
[91 nt withheld, positions 2566-2656]
A
[49 nt withheld, positions 2658-2706]
CCTTTGACGTTGGAGTCCACGTTCTTT
[37 nt withheld, positions 2734-2770]
ACCCTATCTCGGTCTATTCTTTTGATTTATAAGGGATTTTGCCGATTTCGGCCTATTGGTTAAAAAATGA
GCTGATTTAACAAAAATTTAACGCGAATTTTAACAAAATATTAACGCTTACAATTTAGGTGGCACTTTTC
GGGGAAATGTGCGCGGAACCCCTATTTGTTTATTTTTCTAAATACATTCAAATATGTATCCGCTCATGAA
TTAATTCTTAGAAAAACTCATCGAGCATCAAATGAAACTGCAATTTATTCATATCAGGATTATCAATACC
ATATTTTTGAAAAAGCCGTTTCTGTAATGAAGGAGAAAACTCACCGAGGCAGTTCCATAGGATGGCAAGA
TCCTGGTATCGGTCTGCGATTCCGACTCGTCCAACATCAATACAACCTATTAATTTCCCCTCGTCAAAAA
TAAGGTTATCAAGTGAGAAATCACCATGAGTGACGACTGAATCCGGTGAGAATGGCAAAAGTTTATGCAT
TTCTTTCCAGACTTGTTCAACAGGCCAGCCATTACGCTCGTCATCAAAATCACTCGCATCAACCAAACCG
TTATTCATTCGTGATTGCGCCTGAGCGAGACGAAATACGCGATCGCTGTTAAAAGGACAATTACAAACAG
GAATCGAATGCAACCGGCGCAGGAACACTGCCAGCGCATCAACAATATTTTCACCTGAATCAGGATATTC
TTCTAATACCTGGAATGCTGTTTTCCCGGGGATCGCAGTGGTGAGTAACCATGCATCATCAGGAGTACGG
ATAAAATGCTTGATGGTCGGAAGAGGCATAAATTCCGTCAGCCAGTTTAGTCTGACCATCTCATCTGTAA
CATCATTGGCAACGCTACCTTTGCCATGTTTCAGAAACAACTCTGGCGCATCGGGCTTCCCATACAATCG
ATAGATTGTCGCACCTGATTGCCCGACATTATCGCGAGCCCATTTATACCCATATAAATCAGCATCCATG
TTGGAATTTAATCGCGGCCTAGAGCAAGACGTTTCCCGTTGAATATGGCTCATAACACCCCTTGTATTAC
TGTTTATGTAAGCAGACAGTTTTATTGTTCATGACCAAAATCCCTTAACGTGAGTTTTCGTTCCACTGAG
CGTCAGACCCCGTAGAAAAGATCAAAGGATCTTCTTGAGATCCTTTTTTTCTGCGCGTAATCTGCTGCTT
GCAAACAAAAAAACCACCGCTACCAGCGGTGGTTTGTTTGCCGGATCAAGAGCTACCAACTCTTTTTCCG
AAGGTAACTGGCTTCAGCAGAGCGCAGATACCAAATACTGTCCTTCTAGTGTAGCCGTAGTTAGGCCACC
ACTTCAAGAACTCTGTAGCACCGCCTACATACCTCGCTCTGCTAATCCTGTTACCAGTGGCTGCTGCCAG
TGGCGATAAGTCGTGTCTTACCGGGTTGGACTCAAGACGATAGTTACCGGATAAGGCGCAGCGGTCGGGC
TGAACGGGGGGTTCGTGCACACAGCCCAGCTTGGAGCGAACGACCTACACCGAACTGAGATACCTACAGC
GTGAGCTATGAGAAAGCGCCACGCTTCCCGAAGGGAGAAAGGCGGACAGGTATCCGGTAAGCGGCAGGGT
CGGAACAGGAGAGCGCACGAGGGAGCTTCCAGGGGGAAACGCCTGGTATCTTTATAGTCCTGTCGGGTTT
CGCCACCTCTGACTTGAGCGTCGATTTTTGTGATGCTCGTCAGGGGGGCGGAGCCTATGGAAAAACGCCA
GCAACGCGGCCTTTTTACGGTTCCTGGCCTTTTGCTGGCCTTTTGCTCACATGTTCTTTCCTGCGTTATC
CCCTGATTCTGTGGATAACCGTATTACCGCCTTTGAGTGAGCTGATACCGCTCGCCGCAGCCGAACGACC
GAGCGCAGCGAGTCAGTGAGCGAGGAAGCGGAAGAGCGCCTGATGCGGTATTTTCTCCTTACGCATCTGT
GCGGTATTTCACACCGCAATGGTGCACTCTCAGTACAATCTGCTCTGATGCCGCATAGTTAAGCCAGTAT
ACACTCCGCTATCGCTACGTGACTGGGTCATGGCTGCGCCCCGACACCCGCCAACACCCGCTGACGCGCC
CTGACGGGCTTGTCTGCTCCCGGCATCCGCTTACAGACAAGCTGTGACCGTCTCCGGGAGCTGCATGTGT
CAGAGGTTTTCACCGTCATCACCGAAACGCGCGAGGCAGCTGCGGTAAAGCTCATCAGCGTGGTCGTGAA
GCGATTCACAGATGTCTGCCTGTTCATCCGCGTCCAGCTCGTTGAGTTTCTCCAGAAGCGTTAATGTCTG
GCTTCTGATAAAGCGGGCCATGTTAAGGGCGGTTTTTTCCTGTTTGGTCACTGATGCCTCCGTGTAAGGG
GGATTTCTGTTCATGGGGGTAATGATACCGATGAAACGAGAGAGGATGCTCACGATACGGGTTACTGATG
ATGAACATGCCCGGTTACTGGAACGTTGTGAGGGTAAACAACTGGCGGTATGGATGCGGCGGGACCAGAG
AAAAATCACTCAGGGTCAATGCCAGCGCTTCGTTAATACAGATGTAGGTGTTCCACAGGGTAGCCAGCAG
CATCCTGCGATGCAGATCCGGAACATAATGGTGCAGGGCGCTGACTTCCGCGTTTCCAGACTTTACGAAA
CACGGAAACCGAAGACCATTCATGTTGTTGCTCAGGTCGCAGACGTTTTGCAGCAGCAGTCGCTTCACGT
TCGCTCGCGTATCGGTGATTCATTCTGCTAACCAGTAAGGCAACCCCGCCAGCCTAGCCGGGTCCTCAAC
GACAGGAGCACGATCATGCGCACCCGTGGGGCCGCCATGCCGGCGATAATGGCCTGCTTCTCGCCGAAAC
GTTTGGTGGCGGGACCAGTGACGAAGGCTTGAGCGAGGGCGTGCAAGATTCCGAATACCGCAAGCGACAG
GCCGATCATCGTCGCGCTCCAGCGAAAGCGGTCCTCGCCGAAAATGACCCAGAGCGCTGCCGGCACCTGT
CCTACGAGTTGCATGATAAAGAAGACAGTCATAAGTGCGGCGACGATAGTCATGCCCCGCGCCCACCGGA
AGGAGCTGACTGGGTTGAAGGCTCTCAAGGGCATCGGTCGAGATCCCGGTGCCTAATGAGTGAGCTAACT
TACATTAATTGCGTTGCGCTCACTGCCCGCTTTCCAGTCGGGAAACCTGTCGTGCCAGCTGCATTAATGA
ATCGGCCAACGCGCGGGGAGAGGCGGTTTGCGTATTGGGCGCCAGGGTGGTTTTTCTTTTCACCAGTGAG
ACGGGCAACAGCTGATTGCCCTTCACCGCCTGGCCCTGAGAGAGTTGCAGCAAGCGGTCCACGCTGGTTT
GCCCCAGCAGGCGAAAATCCTGTTTGATGGTGGTTAACGGCGGGATATAACATGAGCTGTCTTCGGTATC
GTCGTATCCCACTACCGAGATATCCGCACCAACGCGCAGCCCGGACTCGGTAATGGCGCGCATTGCGCCC
AGCGCCATCTGATCGTTGGCAACCAGCATCGCAGTGGGAACGATGCCCTCATTCAGCATTTGCATGGTTT
GTTGAAAACCGGACATGGCACTCCAGTCGCCTTCCCGTTCCGCTATCGGCTGAATTTGATTGCGAGTGAG
ATATTTATGCCAGCCAGCCAGACGCAGACGCGCCGAGACAGAACTTAATGGGCCCGCTAACAGCGCGATT
TGCTGGTGACCCAATGCGACCAGATGCTCCACGCCCAGTCGCGTACCGTCTTCATGGGAGAAAATAATAC
TGTTGATGGGTGTCTGGTCAGAGACATCAAGAAATAACGCCGGAACATTAGTGCAGGCAGCTTCCACAGC
AATGGCATCCTGGTCATCCAGCGGATAGTTAATGATCAGCCCACTGACGCGTTGCGCGAGAAGATTGTGC
ACCGCCGCTTTACAGGCTTCGACGCCGCTTCGTTCTACCATCGACACCACCACGCTGGCACCCAGTTGAT
CGGCGCGAGATTTAATCGCCGCGACAATTTGCGACGGCGCGTGCAGGGCCAGACTGGAGGTGGCAACGCC
AATCAGCAACGACTGTTTGCCCGCCAGTTGTTGTGCCACGCGGTTGGGAATGTAATTCAGCTCCGCCATC
GCCGCTTCCACTTTTTCCCGCGTTTTCGCAGAAACGTGGCTGGCCTGGTTCACCACGCGGGAAACGGTCT
GATAAGAGACACCGGCATACTCTGCGACATCGTATAACGTTACTGGTTTCACATTCACCACCCTGAATTG
ACTCTCTTCCGGGCGCTATCATGCCATACCGCGAAAGGTTTTGCGCCATTCGATGGTGTCCGGGATCTCG
ACGCTCTCCCTTATGCGACTCCTGCATTAGGAAGCAGCCCAGTAGTAGGTTGAGGCCGTTGAGCACCGCC
GCCGCAAGGAATGGTGCATGCAAGGAGATGGCGCCCAACAGTCCCCCGGCCACGGGGCCTGCCACCATAC
CCACGCCGAAACAAGCGCTCATGAGCCCGAAGTGGCGAGCCCGATCTTCCCCATCGGTGATGTCGGCGAT
ATAGGCGCCAGCAACCGCACCTGTGGCGCCGGTGATGCCGGCCACGATGCGTCCGGCGTAGAGGATCGAG
ATCTCGATCCCGCGAAAT
Features (pLannotate 1.2.2; 23 found; start..end, strand, type, name):
      1..19      +  promoter       T7 promoter: promoter for bacteriophage T7 RNA polymerase
     20..44      +  protein_bind   lac operator: The lac repressor binds to the lac operator to inhibit transcription in E. coli. This inhibition can be relieved by adding lactose or isopropyl-β-D-thiogalactopyranoside (IPTG). lac repressor encoded by lacI
     59..81      +  RBS            RBS: efficient ribosome binding site from bacteriophage T7 gene 10 (Olins and Rangwala, 1989)
    100..116     +  CDS            capTEV™ (fragment): composite tag for in vivo biotinylation, TEV protease cleavage, and 6xHis tagging
    127..144     +  CDS            thrombin site: thrombin recognition and cleavage site
    148..1410    +  CDS            camA: CAMA_PSEPU - Experimental evidence at protein level: Swiss-Prot protein existence level 1. The oxidation of camphor by cytochrome P450-CAM CamC requires the participation of the flavoprotein, putidaredoxin reductase CamA, and the iron-sulfur protein, putidaredoxin CamB, to mediate the transfer of electrons from NADH to P450 for oxygen activation. From Pseudomonas putida (Arthrobacter siderocapsulatus).
   1412..1436    +  CDS            FAPα2 (fragment): fluorogen-activating protein composed of a dimer of the L5-MG single-chain antibody fragment (Szent-Gyorgyi et al., 2008) binds malachite green derivatives to produce red fluorescence
   1492..2223    +  CDS            pcn3: PCNA3_SACS2 - Also known as pcnA-1. Experimental evidence at protein level: Swiss-Prot protein existence level 1. One of the sliding clamp subunits that acts as a moving platform for DNA processing. Responsible for tethering the catalytic subunit of DNA polymerase to DNA during high-speed replication. DNA polymerase I, DNA ligase and the flap endonuclease may be constitutively associated with the PCNA heterotrimer forming a scanning complex able to couple DNA synthesis and Okazaki fragment maturation. Heterotrimer stimulates the Holliday junction resolvase Hjc. From Saccharolobus solfataricus
   2273..2290    +  CDS            9xHis (fragment): 9xHis affinity tag
   2300..2349    +  CDS            SET1 (fragment): solubility-enhancement tag derived from T7 phage gene 10B
   2357..2404    +  terminator     T7 terminator: transcription terminator for bacteriophage T7 RNA polymerase
   2441..2869    +  rep_origin     f1 ori (sequence partly withheld): f1 bacteriophage origin of replication; arrow indicates direction of (+) strand synthesis
   2922..2979    +  promoter       AmpR promoter (fragment): bla
   2988..3803    -  CDS            KanR: aminoglycoside phosphotransferase; aph(3')-Ia; confers resistance to kanamycin in bacteria or G418 (Geneticin®) in eukaryotes
   3925..4513    +  rep_origin     ori: high-copy-number ColE1/pMB1/pBR322/pUC origin of replication
   4699..4838    -  misc_feature   bom: basis of mobility region from pBR322
   4940..5131    -  CDS            rop: Rop protein, which maintains plasmids at low copy number; rop
   5148..5528    +  CDS            YPB1_ECOLX: Protein predicted: Swiss-Prot protein existence level 4. From Escherichia coli.
   5600..5891    -  CDS            TcR (fragment): tetracycline efflux protein; tet; confers resistance to tetracycline
   5906..5927    -  protein_bind   CAP binding site: CAP binding activates transcription in the presence of cAMP. E. coli catabolite activator protein
   5940..7022    -  CDS            lacI: lac repressor; lacI; The lac repressor binds to the lac operator to inhibit transcription in E. coli. This inhibition can be relieved by adding lactose or isopropyl-β-D-thiogalactopyranoside (IPTG).
   7023..7100    -  promoter       lacI promoter: lacI
   7108..7387    -  CDS            TcR (fragment): tetracycline efflux protein; tet; confers resistance to tetracycline
