[The description below was written by a language model from this plasmid's Addgene catalogue record and pLannotate feature annotations shown in this document.]
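Description:
pET28b+R3(R112C/T180C) is a bacterial expression plasmid built on the pET-28b(+) backbone for producing a synthetic fusion protein in E. coli. It is selected with kanamycin through the aph(3')-Ia (KanR) gene and replicates from a pBR322-type ColE1 origin. The bom region and rop gene are also present, consistent with the low copy number listed in the record. An f1 origin is also annotated, along with short tetracycline-resistance fragments and a predicted E. coli ORF that appear to be backbone remnants rather than functional parts.

The roughly 2.1 kb insert, cloned between NcoI and BamHI, joins putidaredoxin reductase (PdR, the camA product of Pseudomonas putida) to PCNA3, one subunit of the heterotrimeric sliding clamp of Sulfolobus solfataricus P2. PCNA3 carries the substitutions R112C and T180C. Between the two domains lies a short stretch that the annotation software labels as a fluorogen-activating protein fragment; this is most likely just a linker. Transcription is driven by the T7 promoter under lac operator control, with the T7 gene 10 ribosome binding site upstream and the T7 terminator downstream. The plasmid-borne lacI gene supplies repressor, so expression is IPTG-inducible in hosts that provide T7 RNA polymerase. An N-terminal His6 tag and a thrombin cleavage site precede the fusion. A further His-tag fragment is annotated after PCNA3, but the record does not say whether it is translated.

The associated publication title concerns an artificial self-sufficient cytochrome P450 containing multiple auxiliary proteins, which suggests PCNA3 serves as a scaffold to assemble the reductase with its redox partners. The record does not state the role of the two introduced cysteines.
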