Addgene plasmid #108195: pET28b+R3(R112C/T180C)
Purpose: Expresses PdR-PCNA3(R112C/T180C) fusion protein in E. coli
Depositing lab: Teruyuki Nagamune. Depositing organization: The University of Tokyo. Publication: Artificial Self-Sufficient Cytochrome P450 Containing Multiple Auxiliary Proteins Demonstrates Improved Monooxygenase Activity. Haga T, Hirakawa H, Nagamune T. Biotechnol J. 2018 Dec;13(12):e1800088. doi: 10.1002/biot.201800088. Epub 2018 Aug 14. PubMed 30039932.
Backbone
  Vector backbone: pET-28b(+)
  Backbone manufacturer: Merck Millipore
  Backbone size w/o insert (bp): 5271
  Total vector size (bp): 7412
  Vector type: Bacterial Expression
Growth in bacteria
  Bacterial resistance: Kanamycin, 50 μg/mL
  Growth temperature: 37°C
  Growth strain: DH5alpha
  Growth instructions: Supplement with 1% glucose is recommended to suppress leaky expression.
  Copy number: Low Copy
Gene/Insert
  Gene/Insert name: PdR-PCNA3(R112C/T180C) fusion protein
  Species: Synthetic; Pseudomonas putida, Sulfolobus solfataricus P2
  Insert size (bp): 2141
  Mutation: R112C/T180C(PCNA3)
  Promoter: T7 promoter
  Tag / fusion protein: His6 tag (N terminal on backbone)
  Cloning method: Restriction Enzyme; 5′ cloning site NcoI (not destroyed); 3′ cloning site BamHI (not destroyed)
  Sequencing primers: 5′ T7; 3′ T7 Terminal
Resource information
  A portion of this plasmid was derived from a plasmid made by: Masahiro Goto, Kyushu University
Terms and licenses: Academic/Nonprofit Terms; Industry Terms: Not Available to Industry
How to cite: pET28b+R3(R112C/T180C) was a gift from Teruyuki Nagamune (Addgene plasmid # 108195 ; http://n2t.net/addgene:108195 ; RRID:Addgene_108195)
